Addgene plasmid #80547: Rab28 cds in pGem-T Easy
Purpose: Can be used for in situ hybridisation or other purposes
Depositing lab: Rob Parton. Depositing organization: University of Queensland, Institute for Molecular Bioscience. Publication: A plasmid library of full-length zebrafish rab proteins for in vivo cell biology. Hall TE, Martel N, Lo HP, Xiong Z, Parton RG. Cell Logist. 2017 Mar 1;7(1):e1301151. doi: 10.1080/21592799.2017.1301151. eCollection 2017. PubMed 28396820.
Backbone
  Vector backbone: pGemT easy
  Backbone manufacturer: Promega
Growth in bacteria
  Bacterial resistance: Ampicillin, 100 μg/mL
  Growth temperature: 37°C
  Growth strain: DH5alpha
  Copy number: High Copy
Gene/Insert
  Gene/Insert name: rab28
  Species: D. rerio (zebrafish)
  Entrez Gene: rab28 (a.k.a. wu:fe49e06, zgc:55578)
Terms and licenses: Academic/Nonprofit Terms; Industry Terms: Not Available to Industry
How to cite: Rab28 cds in pGem-T Easy was a gift from Rob Parton (Addgene plasmid # 80547 ; http://n2t.net/addgene:80547 ; RRID:Addgene_80547)
