[The description below was written by a language model from this plasmid's Addgene catalogue record and pLannotate feature annotations shown in this document.]
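Description:
Rab28 cds in pGem-T Easy is a small bacterial cloning plasmid (about 3.7 kb) carrying the coding sequence of zebrafish (Danio rerio) rab28, a member of the Rab family of small GTPases, inserted into the commercial pGEM-T Easy TA-cloning backbone. It is one entry in a library of full-length zebrafish rab clones. The plasmid is propagated in E. coli at high copy number from a ColE1/pUC-type origin and is selected with ampicillin through the β-lactamase gene and its native promoter. An f1 phage origin is also present, which allows production of single-stranded DNA with helper phage.

The insert sits in the multiple cloning region that interrupts the lacZα fragment, downstream of the lac promoter, operator and CAP site, the arrangement used for blue/white screening in this backbone. The automated annotation labels the open reading frame by similarity to human RAB28, but the catalogue entry identifies it as the zebrafish orthologue. A short hit to a hornet peptide next to the insert is most likely a spurious match to polylinker sequence. The coding sequence is flanked by opposing bacteriophage promoters: T7 lies upstream in the same orientation as the ORF, so it would drive sense transcripts, while SP6 on the opposite side reads back through the insert and would yield antisense RNA. This makes the plasmid suitable as a template for in vitro transcription of riboprobes for in situ hybridisation, the stated purpose, with the sense transcript available as a control. There is no eukaryotic promoter, tag or reporter in the annotated features, so the plasmid is not an expression vector for animal cells. It can instead serve as a sequence-verified source of the rab28 coding region for subcloning.
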