Features (pLannotate 1.2.2; 14 found; start..end, strand, type, name):
    183..771     -  rep_origin     ori: high-copy-number ColE1/pMB1/pBR322/pUC origin of replication
    942..1802    -  CDS            AmpR: β-lactamase; bla; confers resistance to ampicillin, carbenicillin, and related antibiotics
   1803..1907    -  promoter       AmpR promoter: bla
   1934..1984    +  misc_feature   bom (fragment): basis of mobility region from pBR322
   2012..2440    -  rep_origin     f1 ori (sequence partly withheld): f1 bacteriophage origin of replication; arrow indicates direction of (+) strand synthesis
   2444..2601    -  CDS            lacZα (fragment): LacZα fragment of β-galactosidase; lacZ fragment
   2604..2622    +  promoter       T7 promoter: promoter for bacteriophage T7 RNA polymerase
   2692..3354    +  CDS            RAB28: RAB28_HUMAN - Experimental evidence at protein level: Swiss-Prot protein existence level 1. From Homo sapiens (Human).
   3368..3430    -  CDS            VESPI_VESMG (fragment): Experimental evidence at protein level: Swiss-Prot protein existence level 1. Shows contractile activity on isolated ileum smooth muscle. From Vespa magnifica (Hornet).
   3442..3460    -  promoter       SP6 promoter: promoter for bacteriophage SP6 RNA polymerase
   3502..3518    -  protein_bind   lac operator: The lac repressor binds to the lac operator to inhibit transcription in E. coli. This inhibition can be relieved by adding lactose or isopropyl-β-D-thiogalactopyranoside (IPTG). lac repressor encoded by lacI
   3526..3556    -  promoter       lac promoter: promoter for the E. coli lac operon
   3571..3592    -  protein_bind   CAP binding site: CAP binding activates transcription in the presence of cAMP. E. coli catabolite activator protein
   3605..3697    -  CDS            lacI (fragment): lac repressor; lacI; The lac repressor binds to the lac operator to inhibit transcription in E. coli. This inhibition can be relieved by adding lactose or isopropyl-β-D-thiogalactopyranoside (IPTG).
>Addgene plasmid #80547 | Rab28 cds in pGem-T Easy | addgene full sequence | sequence record 176725 | Addgene NGS Result
TCTTCCGCTTCCTCGCTCACTGACTCGCTGCGCTCGGTCGTTCGGCTGCGGCGAGCGGTATCAGCTCACT
CAAAGGCGGTAATACGGTTATCCACAGAATCAGGGGATAACGCAGGAAAGAACATGTGAGCAAAAGGCCA
GCAAAAGGCCAGGAACCGTAAAAAGGCCGCGTTGCTGGCGTTTTTCCATAGGCTCCGCCCCCCTGACGAG
CATCACAAAAATCGACGCTCAAGTCAGAGGTGGCGAAACCCGACAGGACTATAAAGATACCAGGCGTTTC
CCCCTGGAAGCTCCCTCGTGCGCTCTCCTGTTCCGACCCTGCCGCTTACCGGATACCTGTCCGCCTTTCT
CCCTTCGGGAAGCGTGGCGCTTTCTCATAGCTCACGCTGTAGGTATCTCAGTTCGGTGTAGGTCGTTCGC
TCCAAGCTGGGCTGTGTGCACGAACCCCCCGTTCAGCCCGACCGCTGCGCCTTATCCGGTAACTATCGTC
TTGAGTCCAACCCGGTAAGACACGACTTATCGCCACTGGCAGCAGCCACTGGTAACAGGATTAGCAGAGC
GAGGTATGTAGGCGGTGCTACAGAGTTCTTGAAGTGGTGGCCTAACTACGGCTACACTAGAAGAACAGTA
TTTGGTATCTGCGCTCTGCTGAAGCCAGTTACCTTCGGAAAAAGAGTTGGTAGCTCTTGATCCGGCAAAC
AAACCACCGCTGGTAGCGGTGGTTTTTTTGTTTGCAAGCAGCAGATTACGCGCAGAAAAAAAGGATCTCA
AGAAGATCCTTTGATCTTTTCTACGGGGTCTGACGCTCAGTGGAACGAAAACTCACGTTAAGGGATTTTG
GTCATGAGATTATCAAAAAGGATCTTCACCTAGATCCTTTTAAATTAAAAATGAAGTTTTAAATCAATCT
AAAGTATATATGAGTAAACTTGGTCTGACAGTTACCAATGCTTAATCAGTGAGGCACCTATCTCAGCGAT
CTGTCTATTTCGTTCATCCATAGTTGCCTGACTCCCCGTCGTGTAGATAACTACGATACGGGAGGGCTTA
CCATCTGGCCCCAGTGCTGCAATGATACCGCGAGACCCACGCTCACCGGCTCCAGATTTATCAGCAATAA
ACCAGCCAGCCGGAAGGGCCGAGCGCAGAAGTGGTCCTGCAACTTTATCCGCCTCCATCCAGTCTATTAA
TTGTTGCCGGGAAGCTAGAGTAAGTAGTTCGCCAGTTAATAGTTTGCGCAACGTTGTTGCCATTGCTACA
GGCATCGTGGTGTCACGCTCGTCGTTTGGTATGGCTTCATTCAGCTCCGGTTCCCAACGATCAAGGCGAG
TTACATGATCCCCCATGTTGTGCAAAAAAGCGGTTAGCTCCTTCGGTCCTCCGATCGTTGTCAGAAGTAA
GTTGGCCGCAGTGTTATCACTCATGGTTATGGCAGCACTGCATAATTCTCTTACTGTCATGCCATCCGTA
AGATGCTTTTCTGTGACTGGTGAGTACTCAACCAAGTCATTCTGAGAATAGTGTATGCGGCGACCGAGTT
GCTCTTGCCCGGCGTCAATACGGGATAATACCGCGCCACATAGCAGAACTTTAAAAGTGCTCATCATTGG
AAAACGTTCTTCGGGGCGAAAACTCTCAAGGATCTTACCGCTGTTGAGATCCAGTTCGATGTAACCCACT
CGTGCACCCAACTGATCTTCAGCATCTTTTACTTTCACCAGCGTTTCTGGGTGAGCAAAAACAGGAAGGC
AAAATGCCGCAAAAAAGGGAATAAGGGCGACACGGAAATGTTGAATACTCATACTCTTCCTTTTTCAATA
TTATTGAAGCATTTATCAGGGTTATTGTCTCATGAGCGGATACATATTTGAATGTATTTAGAAAAATAAA
CAAATAGGGGTTCCGCGCACATTTCCCCGAAAAGTGCCACCTGATGCGGTGTGAAATACCGCACAGATGC
GTAAGGAGAAAATACCGCATCAGGAAATTGTAAGCGTTAATATTTTGTTAAAATTCGCGTTAAATTTTTG
TTAAATCAGCTCATTTTTTAACCAATAGGCCGAAATCGGCAAAATCCCTTATAAATCAAAAGAATAGACC
GAGATAGGGT
[37 nt withheld, positions 2111-2147]
AAAGAACGTGGACTCCAACGTCAAAGG
[49 nt withheld, positions 2175-2223]
T
[91 nt withheld, positions 2225-2315]
G
[124 nt withheld, positions 2317-2440]
CCATTCGCCATTCAGGCTGCGCAACTGTTGGGAAGGGCGATCGGTGCGGGCCTCTTCGCTATTACGCCAG
CTGGCGAAAGGGGGATGTGCTGCAAGGCGATTAAGTTGGGTAACGCCAGGGTTTTCCCAGTCACGACGTT
GTAAAACGACGGCCAGTGAATTGTAATACGACTCACTATAGGGCGAATTGGGCCCGACGTCGCATGCTCC
CGGCCGCCATGGCGGCCGCGGGAATTCGATTGAGCTGAAGCATGTCGGACTCCGAGGAGGAGATCCAGGA
GCGGCAGCTGAAGATAGTGCTGCTGGGAGACGGAGCGTCAGGGAAGACGTCTCTCGCCATCCGCTTCGCA
CAAGAAGCTTTTGGGAAACAGTATAAACAGACGATAGGGCTGGACTTCTTCCTCAAGAGAATCACACTGC
CAGGAAACCTGAATGTGACGCTGCAGGTCTGGGACATCGGTGGACAGACTATTGGAGGAAAAATGCTGGA
CAAATACATCTATGGAGCACAGGGTGTTCTCCTGGTGTATGACATCACTAACTCTCAGAGTTTTGAGAAT
CTTGAAGATTGGCTGAGCATGGTGAGAAAAGCCAACGAGGAGTCAGACGTACAGCCGGCCATATCACTGA
TCGGAAACAAGATTGATCTGGAGCACATGCGGACAGTGAAGATGGAGAAGCATCAGCGGTTCTGTCAGGA
AAATGGACTCGTCAGTCAGTTTGTGTCTGCCAAGACGGGAGATTCTGTGTTTCTGTGTTTTCAGAGGCTG
GCAGCTGAGATTTTGGGCATCAAGCTGAATAAAGCAGAGATGGAGCAGTCACAGCAGGTGGTCAAAGCAG
ATATCGTGAACTACAGTCAAGAGTCTGTGGCTCGAGCCGTCAACCCTCCGCGCAGCTCCATGTGTGTCAT
CCAGTGATCCGAATCACTAGTGAATTCGCGGCCGCCTGCAGGTCGACCATATGGGAGAGCTCCCAACGCG
TTGGATGCATAGCTTGAGTATTCTATAGTGTCACCTAAATAGCTTGGCGTAATCATGGTCATAGCTGTTT
CCTGTGTGAAATTGTTATCCGCTCACAATTCCACACAACATACGAGCCGGAAGCATAAAGTGTAAAGCCT
GGGGTGCCTAATGAGTGAGCTAACTCACATTAATTGCGTTGCGCTCACTGCCCGCTTTCCAGTCGGGAAA
CCTGTCGTGCCAGCTGCATTAATGAATCGGCCAACGCGCGGGGAGAGGCGGTTTGCGTATTGGGCGC
